Addgene plasmid #61369: pEYFP-N1-hRIP3-FL N464D
Purpose: Expresses Human full length RIPK3 with N464D mutation in the mammalian cells
Depositing lab: Francis Chan. Depositing organization: University of Massachusetts, Worcester. Publication: The RIP1/RIP3 necrosome forms a functional amyloid signaling complex required for programmed necrosis. Li J, McQuade T, Siemer AB, Napetschnig J, Moriwaki K, Hsiao YS, Damko E, Moquin D, Walz T, McDermott A, Chan FK, Wu H. Cell. 2012 Jul 20;150(2):339-50. doi: 10.1016/j.cell.2012.06.019. PubMed 22817896.
Backbone
  Vector backbone: pEYFP-N1
  Vector type: Mammalian Expression
Growth in bacteria
  Bacterial resistance: Kanamycin, 50 μg/mL
  Growth temperature: 37°C
  Growth strain: DH5alpha
  Copy number: Unknown
Gene/Insert
  Gene/Insert name: Full length human RIP3 with N464D mutation
  Species: H. sapiens (human)
  Mutation: changed N464to D
  Entrez Gene: RIPK3 (a.k.a. RIP3)
  Tag / fusion protein: EYFP (C terminal on backbone)
Terms and licenses: Academic/Nonprofit Terms; Industry Terms: Not Available to Industry
How to cite: pEYFP-N1-hRIP3-FL N464D was a gift from Francis Chan (Addgene plasmid # 61369 ; http://n2t.net/addgene:61369 ; RRID:Addgene_61369)
