[The description below was written by a language model from this plasmid's Addgene catalogue record.]
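Description:
pEYFP-N1-hRIP3-FL N464D is a mammalian expression plasmid built on the pEYFP-N1 backbone, carrying the full-length human RIPK3 (RIP3) coding sequence with a single amino-acid substitution, asparagine 464 to aspartate. The insert is placed so that the kinase is fused at its C terminus to the enhanced yellow fluorescent protein supplied by the backbone, giving a RIP3-EYFP fusion that can be followed by fluorescence in transfected cells. The plasmid is propagated in standard E. coli cloning strains under kanamycin selection; its copy number is recorded as unknown. No feature table is supplied, and the catalogue fields do not name the promoter, polyadenylation signal, origins of replication or any mammalian selection marker. Vectors of the N1 fluorescent-protein series generally drive the fusion from a CMV immediate-early promoter and carry a combined kanamycin/neomycin resistance cassette, but this cannot be confirmed for this construct from the record.

The stated purpose is expression of the N464D mutant of full-length human RIPK3 in mammalian cells. RIPK3 is a serine/threonine kinase that partners with RIPK1 to form the necrosome, and the associated publication concerns the assembly of the RIP1/RIP3 complex into a functional amyloid signalling structure required for programmed necrosis. A point mutant such as this one would therefore plausibly be compared with wild-type RIP3-EYFP to test how the altered residue affects complex formation, localisation or cell-death signalling. The record does not state the specific functional consequence of the N464D change.
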