>Addgene plasmid #61369 | pEYFP-N1-hRIP3-FL N464D | addgene partial sequence | sequence record 102279 | CMV-F 5'-CGCAAATGGGCGGTAGGCGTG-3'
ACCGTCAGATCCGCTAGCGCTACCGGACTCAGATCTGTCGACATGTCGTGCGTCAAGTTATGGCCCAGCG
GTGCCCCCGCCCCCTTGGTGTCCATCGAGGAACTGGAGAACCAGGAGCTCGTCGGCAAAGGCGGGTTCGG
CACAGTGTTCCGGGCGCAACATAGGAAGTGGGGCTACGATGTGGCGGTCAAGATCGTAAACTCGAAGGCG
ATATCCAGGGAGGTCAAGGCCATGGCAAGTCTGGATAACGAATTCGTGCTGCGCCTAGAAGGGGTTATCG
AGAAGGTGAACTGGGACCAAGATCCCAAGCCGGCTCTGGTGACTAAATTCATGGAGAACGGCTCCTTGTC
GGGGCTGCTGCAGTCCCAGTGCCCTCGGCCCTGGCCGCTCCTTTGCCGCCTGCTGAAAGAAGTGGTGCTT
GGGATGTTTTACCTGCACGACCAGAACCCGGTGCTCCTGCACCGGGACCTCAAGCCGTCCAACGTCCTGC
TGGACCCAGAGCTGCACGTCAAGCTGGCAGATTTTGGCCTGTCCACATTTCAGGGAGGCTCACAGTCAGG
GACAGGGTCCGGGGAGCCAGGGGGCACCCTGGGCTACTTGGCCCCAGAACTGTTTGTTAACGTAAACCGG
AAGGCCTCCACAGCCAGTGACGTCTACAGCTTCGGGATCCTAATGTGGGCAGTGCTTGCTGGAAGAGAAG
TTGAGTTGCCAACCGAACCATCACTCGTGTACGAAGCAGTGTGCAACAGGCAGAACCGGCCTTCATTGGC
TGAGCTGCCCCAAGCCGGGCCTGAGACTCCCGGCTTA
