>Addgene plasmid #61369 | pEYFP-N1-hRIP3-FL N464D | addgene partial sequence | sequence record 102294 | EGFP-N 5'-CGTCGCCGTCCAGCTCGACCAG-3'
CCTTGCTCACCATGGTGGCGACCGGTGGATCCCGGGCCCGCGGTACCGTCGACTGCAGAATTCGAAGCTT
CCCGCTATGATTATACCAACCCTGTGGCCTGCTCCAGGCTTCAGGATCTTTAGGGCCTTCTTGCGAACCT
ACTGGTGGGGGGTGCTGCAAGCCCCTCCCCTTGCCCGAAGGTGCCAAGCCCCATGTGGGCAAGGCAGTTG
TCTGTTGCATAGTCAAGTAGTCGTTGTCTCCAACTTGCACCCCAGAGCAGTTGTATATGTTAACGAGCGG
TCGCCCTGTTACTGGATTTGGCTCCGGGGTCCTGCAGGACCAGTTCATGCCTTGTCTCTCAGCCCCCTGA
TTCCCTCGGGGTCCAGGACTTGGTGTTCCAGTTGAGGTAGGGCTGGGCATCTGGTTTCTGAAAGTTGAGG
TCTCTGGAGTCTGGGGAGGTTGGGCCATCGAATCTGAAGATGTGCCTGCTGTCCAGGCTTGTGGAACCTG
CTCCTCTTGTGCCCTGCTCCTCTTGGTAAGGCTCGGGCATTTTTTAGGAACAGAGCTGGGAGGCTCCTCT
AGATTCAGTTTGTTTAGCCACTCAGAAACCATGACATCATTACGAGAGTGCTGGTTTTCTATGGTTCTCC
TAAAGCCATCCATTTCTGTCCCTCCTTGGCCTGACTCTGGGATAGAAAATCTCCTATTGCTGCTCCTGAG
CTGAGACAGGAAATCCTTTACCGTGGAGACAGCAGCATTCATATTGTTCTCCACCATCTGGAAGACTTCA
TCAGTTTTTGGTAGGCATTCCTGGAAGGAGGGTCTGTCCTTGGGCTCACTGCTCCAGCAGAGCTGCATTA
GCTCCTTCAGTCCTTCTAAGCCGGGAGTCTCA
